>Addgene plasmid #163028 | CMV-GFP-CaM-uTEVp | addgene full sequence | sequence record 320941 | Addgene NGS Result
CTCGCTCACTGAGGCCGCCCGGGCAAAGCCCGGGCGTCGGGCGACCTTTGGTCGCCCGGCCTCAGTGAGC
GAGCGAGCGCGCAGAGAGGGAGTGGCCAACTCCATCACTAGGGGTTCCTGCGGCCGCTCGGTCCGCACGT
GGTTACCTCCCCAGCATGCCTGCTATTGTCTTCCCAATCCTCCCCCTTGCTGTCCTGCCCCACCCCACCC
CCCAGAATAGAATGACACCTACTCAGACAATGCGATGCAATTTCCTCATTTTATTAGGAAAGGACAGTGG
GAGTGGCACCTTCCAGGGTCAAGGAAGGCACGGGGGAGGGGCAAACAACAGATGGCTGGCAACTAGAAGG
CACAGTCGAGGCTGATCAGCGAGCTCTAGCTCGAGGAATTCTTACACCATGAAAACTTTATGGCCCCCCC
ACAATACTGAGTCAGCATTTAATCGCCAACCACTAACCCACTGCTGCGCCTCCTGATTTGTCAACAATTC
CATGAAGTTTTTCGGCACGCTTGTGAAATAATTGTTTGTGTTGGTGAAATTCGATGCTGAGTGTATACCA
ACAATGAACCCATCTCTAGTTGATACTAATGGATTGCCACACTGCCCATCCTTGGTTTGAATCCAATGCT
TCCAGAATATGCCATCAGATGAAGGGAATGTGCAACTAGTGTCTGACACCATGCTAGACATGCTCTTAGT
TTGGAAGTTGGTTGTCACAAGACATATGCGCTCTTCCCTTTGTGGCTCTCTAAATTTCAGCTTTTGAGGA
AATGGTGGGAAATCCTTAGGCATGCGAATAATTATCATGTCCCTCCCATCAATGAGGTGTTGTTGCAAAG
TCGTGGTGTTCTTGACCTTGAATACACCATGTAGTGATTGGACCAACAGTGTTCCATTATTTCTTCTAAA
CAAGTGCTTGTTTGTAATGATGAAGGGACCAAATCCAATACCATACAACGATGTTGTGTGCCCATCAGAT
TCATTCGTCAAATGACAAATGGTGCTCGATATCGGGTTGTAATCACGTGGTCCCTTAAACAAGGATTCTC
CCCCGGTACCGCCACCCCCAGATCCACCGCTGCCTGATCCACTTCCACCAGTGCTGTCCAGGCCCAGCAG
AGGGTTAGGGATCGGCTTGCCCTTCGCTGTCATCATTTGTACAAACTCTTCGTAGTTTACCTGACCATCC
CCATCGATGTCTGCTTCCCTGATCATTTCATCAACCTCTTCATCTGTTAACTTCTCTCCAAGGTTTGTCA
TCACGTGGCGAAGCTCTGCTGCACTGATGTAGCCATTGCCATCCTTATCAAACACACGGAACGCTTCTCT
AATTTCTTCTTCACTGTCTGTGTATTTCATTTTTCTTGCCATCATTGTCAGGAACTCAGGGAAGTCGATT
GTGCCGTCACCGTCGGCATCTACTTCATTGATCATGTCCTGCAGCTCTGCTTCTGTGGGGTTCTGCCCCA
GAGACCGCATCCCCGTCCCCAGCTCCTTGGTTGTTATTGTCCCATCCCCGTCCTTGTCCAGTAGGGAGAA
AGCCTCTTTAAATTCTGCGATCTGCTCTTCAGTCAGTTGGTCCATGCCTGAACCGGATCCGCCTGTGCCA
GATCCAAGGTCCTTGTACAGCTCGTCCATGCCGAGAGTGATCCCGGCGGCGGTCACGAACTCCAGCAGGA
CCATGTGATCGCGCTTCTCGTTGGGGTCTTTGCTCAGGGCGGACTGGGTGCTCAGGTAGTGGTTGTCGGG
CAGCAGCACGGGGCCGTCGCCGATGGGGGTGTTCTGCTGGTAGTGGTCGGCGAGCTGCACGCTGCCGTCC
TCGATGTTGTGGCGGATCTTGAAGTTCACCTTGATGCCGTTCTTCTGCTTGTCGGCCATGATATAGACGT
TGTGGCTGTTGTAGTTGTACTCCAGCTTGTGCCCCAGGATGTTGCCGTCCTCCTTGAAGTCGATGCCCTT
CAGCTCGATGCGGTTCACCAGGGTGTCGCCCTCGAACTTCACCTCGGCGCGGGTCTTGTAGTTGCCGTCG
TCCTTGAAGAAGATGGTGCGCTCCTGGACGTAGCCTTCGGGCATGGCGGACTTGAAGAAGTCGTGCTGCT
TCATGTGGTCGGGGTAGCGGCTGAAGCACTGCACGCCGTAGGTCAGGGTGGTCACGAGGGTGGGCCAGGG
CACGGGCAGCTTGCCGGTGGTGCAGATGAACTTCAGGGTCAGCTTGCCGTAGGTGGCATCGCCCTCGCCC
TCGCCGGACACGCTGAACTTGTGGCCGTTTACGTCGCCGTCCAGCTCGACCAGGATGGGCACCACCCCGG
TGAACAGCTCCTCGCCCTTGCTCACCATGGTGGCAAGCTTGGGTCTCCCTATAGTGAGTCGTATTAATTT
CGATAAGCCAGTAAGCAGTGGGTTCTCTAGTTAGCCAGAGAGCTCTGCTTATATAGACCTCCCACCGTAC
ACGCCTACCGCCCATTTGCGTCAATGGGGCGGAGTTGTTACGACATTTTGGAAAGTCCCGTTGATTTTGG
TGCCAAAACAAACTCCCATTGACGTCAATGGGGTGGAGACTTGGAAATCCCCGTGAGTCAAACCGCTATC
CACGCCCATTGATGTACTGCCAAAACCGCATCACCATGGTAATAGCGATGACTAATACGTAGATGTACTG
CCAAGTAGGAAAGTCCCATAAGGTCATGTACTGGGCATAATGCCAGGCGGGCCATTTACCGTCATTGACG
TCAATAGGGGGCGTACTTGGCATATGATACACTTGATGTACTGCCAAGTGGGCAGTTTACCGTAAATACT
CCACCCATTGACGTCAATGGAAAGTCCCTATTGGCGTTACTATGGGAACATACGTCATTATTGACGTCAA
TGGGCGGGGGTCGTTGGGCGGTCAGCCAGGCGGGCCATTTACCGTAAGTTATGTAACGCGGAACTCCATA
TATGGGCTATGAACTAATGACCCCGTAATTGATTACTATGTACAACGCGTGCGGCCGCAGGAACCCCTAG
TGATGGAGTTGGCCACTCCCTCTCTGCGCGCTCGCTCGCTCACTGAGGCCGGGCGACCAAAGGTCGCCCG
ACGCCCGGGCGGCCTCAGTGAGCGAGCGAGCGCGCAGCTGCCTGCAGGACATGTGAGCAAAAGGCCAGCA
AAAGGCCAGGAACCGTAAAAAGGCCGCGTTGCTGGCGTTTTTCCATAGGCTCCGCCCCCCTGACGAGCAT
CACAAAAATCGACGCTCAAGTCAGAGGTGGCGAAACCCGACAGGACTATAAAGATACCAGGCGTTTCCCC
CTGGAAGCTCCCTCGTGCGCTCTCCTGTTCCGACCCTGCCGCTTACCGGATACCTGTCCGCCTTTCTCCC
TTCGGGAAGCGTGGCGCTTTCTCATAGCTCACGCTGTAGGTATCTCAGTTCGGTGTAGGTCGTTCGCTCC
AAGCTGGGCTGTGTGCACGAACCCCCCGTTCAGCCCGACCGCTGCGCCTTATCCGGTAACTATCGTCTTG
AGTCCAACCCGGTAAGACACGACTTATCGCCACTGGCAGCAGCCACTGGTAACAGGATTAGCAGAGCGAG
GTATGTAGGCGGTGCTACAGAGTTCTTGAAGTGGTGGCCTAACTACGGCTACACTAGAAGAACAGTATTT
GGTATCTGCGCTCTGCTGAAGCCAGTTACCTTCGGAAAAAGAGTTGGTAGCTCTTGATCCGGCAAACAAA
CCACCGCTGGTAGCGGTGGTTTTTTTGTTTGCAAGCAGCAGATTACGCGCAGAAAAAAAGGATCTCAAGA
AGATCCTTTGATCTTTTCTACGGGGTCTGACGCTCAGTGGAACGAAAACTCACGTTAAGGGATTTTGGTC
ATGAGATTATCAAAAAGGATCTTCACCTAGATCCTTTTAAATTAAAAATGAAGTTTTAAATCAATCTAAA
GTATATATGAGTAAACTTGGTCTGACAGTTACCAATGCTTAATCAGTGAGGCACCTATCTCAGCGATCTG
TCTATTTCGTTCATCCATAGTTGCCTGACTCCCCGTCGTGTAGATAACTACGATACGGGAGGGCTTACCA
TCTGGCCCCAGTGCTGCAATGATACCGCGGCTTCCACGCTCACCGGCTCCAGATTTATCAGCAATAAACC
AGCCAGCCGGAAGGGCCGAGCGCAGAAGTGGTCCTGCAACTTTATCCGCCTCCATCCAGTCTATTAATTG
TTGCCGGGAAGCTAGAGTAAGTAGTTCGCCAGTTAATAGTTTGCGCAACGTTGTTGCCATTGCTACAGGC
ATCGTGGTGTCACGCTCGTCGTTTGGTATGGCTTCATTCAGCTCCGGTTCCCAACGATCAAGGCGAGTTA
CATGATCCCCCATGTTGTGCAAAAAAGCGGTTAGCTCCTTCGGTCCTCCGATCGTTGTCAGAAGTAAGTT
GGCCGCAGTGTTATCACTCATGGTTATGGCAGCACTGCATAATTCTCTTACTGTCATGCCATCCGTAAGA
TGCTTTTCTGTGACTGGTGAGTACTCAACCAAGTCATTCTGAGAATAGTGTATGCGGCGACCGAGTTGCT
CTTGCCCGGCGTCAATACGGGATAATACCGCGCCACATAGCAGAACTTTAAAAGTGCTCATCATTGGAAA
ACGTTCTTCGGGGCGAAAACTCTCAAGGATCTTACCGCTGTTGAGATCCAGTTCGATGTAACCCACTCGT
GCACCCAACTGATCTTCAGCATCTTTTACTTTCACCAGCGTTTCTGGGTGAGCAAAAACAGGAAGGCAAA
ATGCCGCAAAAAAGGGAATAAGGGCGACACGGAAATGTTGAATACTCATACTCTTCCTTTTTCAATATTA
TTGAAGCATTTATCAGGGTTATTGTCTCATGAGCGGATACATATTTGAATGTATTTAGAAAAATAAACAA
ATAGGGGTTCCGCGCACATTTCCCCGAAAAGTGCCACCTGACGTCTAAGAAACCATTATTATCATGACAT
TAACCTATAAAAATAGGCGTATCACGAGGCCCTTTCGTCTCGCGCGTTTCGGTGATGACGGTGAAAACCT
CTGACACATGCAGCTCCCGGAGACGGTCACAGCTTGTCTGTAAGCGGATGCCGGGAGCAGACAAGCCCGT
CAGGGCGCGTCAGCGGGTGTTGGCGGGTGTCGGGGCTGGCTTAACTATGCGGCATCAGAGCAGATTGTAC
TGAGAGTGCACCACAAAATTGTAAACGTTAATATTTTGTTAAAATTCGCGTTAAATTTTTGTTAAATCAG
CTCATTTTTTAACCAATAGACCGAAATCGGCAAAATCCCTTATAAATCAAAAGAATAGCCCGAGATAGAG
T
[37 nt withheld, positions 5322-5358]
AAAGAACGTGGACTCCAACGTCAAAGG
[141 nt withheld, positions 5386-5526]
G
[46 nt withheld, positions 5528-5573]
A
[95 nt withheld, positions 5575-5669]
TATGCGGTGTGAAATACCGCACAGATGCGTAAGGAGAAAATACCGCATCAGGCGCCCCTGCAGGCAGCTG
CGCGCTCG
Features (pLannotate 1.2.2; 19 found; start..end, strand, type, name):
    148..355     -  polyA_signal   bGH poly(A) signal: bovine growth hormone polyadenylation signal
    395..1043    -  CDS            TEV protease (fragment): tobacco etch virus protease (Kapust et al., 2001)
   1113..1138    -  misc_feature   12Pktag (fragment)
   1142..1582    -  CDS            calmodulin: calcium-binding protein
   1622..2338    -  CDS            EGFP: EGFP is a basic (constitutively fluorescent) green fluorescent protein published in 1996, derived from Aequorea victoria. It is reported to be a rapidly-maturing weak dimer with moderate acid sensitivity.
   2358..2376    -  promoter       T7 promoter: promoter for bacteriophage T7 RNA polymerase
   2392..2425    -  LTR            5' LTR (truncated) (fragment): truncated 5' long terminal repeat (LTR) from HIV-1
   2421..2624    -  promoter       CMV promoter: human cytomegalovirus (CMV) immediate early promoter
   2625..2928    -  enhancer       CMV enhancer: human cytomegalovirus immediate early enhancer
   3034..3061    -  repeat_region  AAV2 ITR (fragment): inverted terminal repeat of adeno-associated virus serotype 2 inverted
   3090..3117    -  repeat_region  AAV2 ITR (fragment): inverted terminal repeat of adeno-associated virus serotype 2 inverted
   3190..3778    -  rep_origin     ori: high-copy-number ColE1/pMB1/pBR322/pUC origin of replication
   3949..4809    -  CDS            AmpR: β-lactamase; bla; confers resistance to ampicillin, carbenicillin, and related antibiotics
   4810..4914    -  promoter       AmpR promoter: bla
   5009..5044    +  CDS            rop (fragment): Rop protein, which maintains plasmids at low copy number; rop
   5146..5193    +  misc_feature   bom (fragment): basis of mobility region from pBR322
   5196..5651    -  rep_origin     f1 ori (sequence partly withheld): f1 bacteriophage origin of replication; arrow indicates direction of (+) strand synthesis
   5670..5721    +  misc_feature   bom (fragment): basis of mobility region from pBR322
   5726..119     -  repeat_region  AAV2 ITR (across the origin): inverted terminal repeat of adeno-associated virus serotype 2 inverted
