[The description below was written by a language model from this plasmid's Addgene catalogue record and pLannotate feature annotations shown in this document.]
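Description:
CMV-GFP-CaM-uTEVp is a mammalian expression plasmid built on an AAV transfer-vector backbone. It encodes the protease component of the FLiCRE calcium- and light-gated reporter system and is intended for expression in HEK293T cells. It is propagated in E. coli through a high-copy ColE1/pUC-type origin and selected with ampicillin via the β-lactamase gene. An f1 phage origin is also present, along with short remnants of rop and bom sequences from pBR322-type ancestry. The expression cassette is flanked by AAV2 inverted terminal repeats. One ITR is annotated in full across the sequence origin, while the other is detected only as two short fragments, so the intactness of that repeat cannot be judged from the annotation alone. ITR-containing plasmids are prone to recombination, which is consistent with the use of a recombination-deficient growth strain.

The payload is a single synthetic fusion driven by the human CMV immediate-early enhancer and promoter and terminated by the bovine growth hormone polyadenylation signal. Reading from the N-terminus, it comprises EGFP, calmodulin, a short linker region (annotated as a partial tag match), and a TEV protease sequence annotated as a fragment, corresponding to the "uTEVp" variant named in the construct. A T7 promoter lies between the CMV promoter and the coding sequence, and a small hit to a truncated HIV-1 LTR overlaps the end of the CMV promoter and is probably incidental. In this design, calmodulin serves as the calcium-sensing module that recruits the protease to a partner construct when calcium is elevated, while EGFP allows expression to be visualised. The partner components of the system are not part of this plasmid.
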