Addgene plasmid #163028: CMV-GFP-CaM-uTEVp
Purpose: FLiCRE protease for HEK293T expression
Depositing lab: Alice Ting. Depositing organization: Stanford University. Publication: A Molecular Calcium Integrator Reveals a Striatal Cell Type Driving Aversion. Kim CK, Sanchez MI, Hoerbelt P, Fenno LE, Malenka RC, Deisseroth K, Ting AY. Cell. 2020 Dec 23;183(7):2003-2019.e16. doi: 10.1016/j.cell.2020.11.015. Epub 2020 Dec 11. PubMed 33308478.
Backbone
  Vector backbone: AAV
  Vector type: Mammalian Expression, AAV
Growth in bacteria
  Bacterial resistance: Ampicillin, 100 μg/mL
  Growth temperature: 37°C
  Growth strain: NEB Stable
  Copy number: Unknown
Gene/Insert
  Gene/Insert name: GFP-CaM-uTEVp
  Species: Synthetic
  Promoter: CMV
  Cloning method: Gibson Cloning
  Sequencing primers: 5′ CMV F; 3′ CAACAGATGGCTGGCAACTAGAAGG
Terms and licenses: Academic/Nonprofit Terms; Industry Terms: Not Available to Industry
How to cite: CMV-GFP-CaM-uTEVp was a gift from Alice Ting (Addgene plasmid # 163028 ; http://n2t.net/addgene:163028 ; RRID:Addgene_163028)
